Addgene plasmid #102879: pQE31-rsEGFP2
Purpose: Expresses rsEGFP2 in bacterial cells
Depositing lab: Stefan Jakobs. Depositing organization: Max Planck Institute for Multidisciplinary Sciences. Publication: rsEGFP2 enables fast RESOLFT nanoscopy of living cells. Grotjohann T, Testa I, Reuss M, Brakemann T, Eggeling C, Hell SW, Jakobs S. eLife. 2012 Dec 31:1:e00248. doi: 10.7554/eLife.00248 PubMed 23330067.
Backbone
  Vector backbone: pQE31
  Backbone manufacturer: QIAGEN
  Backbone size w/o insert (bp): 3428
  Total vector size (bp): 4148
  Vector type: Bacterial Expression
Growth in bacteria
  Bacterial resistance: Ampicillin, 100 μg/mL
  Growth temperature: 37°C
  Growth strain: DH5alpha
  Copy number: High Copy
Gene/Insert
  Gene/Insert name: rsEGFP2
  Species: Synthetic
  Insert size (bp): 720
  GenBank ID: KC588954.1
  Tag / fusion protein: 6xHisTag (N terminal on backbone)
  Cloning method: Restriction Enzyme; 5′ cloning site BamHI (not destroyed); 3′ cloning site HindIII (not destroyed)
  Sequencing primers: 5′ CGGATAACAATTTCACACAG; 3′ CGAGCGTTCTGAACAAATCC
Terms and licenses: Academic/Nonprofit Terms; Industry Terms: Not Available to Industry
How to cite: pQE31-rsEGFP2 was a gift from Stefan Jakobs (Addgene plasmid # 102879 ; http://n2t.net/addgene:102879 ; RRID:Addgene_102879)
