[The description below was written by a language model from this plasmid's Addgene catalogue record and the feature table of its GenBank file.]
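Description:
pQE31-rsEGFP2 is a 4148 bp bacterial expression plasmid built on the commercial pQE31 backbone, carrying a roughly 720 bp synthetic insert encoding rsEGFP2, a reversibly and rapidly photoswitchable variant of enhanced green fluorescent protein. It replicates in E. coli from a high-copy ColE1/pMB1-type origin, retains the pBR322 bom (basis of mobility) region, and is selected with ampicillin through a beta-lactamase gene driven by its own promoter. The feature table also annotates a chloramphenicol acetyltransferase coding sequence downstream of the expression cassette, with no annotated promoter of its own. The catalogue lists only ampicillin as the selection, so chloramphenicol resistance should not be assumed.

Expression is driven by the bacteriophage T5 promoter, which is recognised by the host E. coli RNA polymerase. Two lac operator sites, one embedded in the promoter and one just downstream, allow repression by lac repressor and induction with IPTG. No lacI gene is annotated on the plasmid, so the repressor would have to be supplied by the host. A strong ribosome binding site precedes a backbone-encoded N-terminal 6xHis tag, which is fused to the rsEGFP2 coding sequence cloned between preserved BamHI and HindIII sites. The coding sequence is noted as mammalian codon-optimised. The lambda t0 terminator follows the insert, and the rrnB T1 terminator lies after the cat sequence.

The construct is intended for producing His-tagged rsEGFP2 in bacteria, with the tag permitting metal-affinity purification. The associated publication introduced rsEGFP2 for fast RESOLFT super-resolution microscopy of living cells.
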