LOCUS       Exported 4148 bp ds-DNA circular SYN 12-MAY-2021
DEFINITION  Expresses rsEGFP2 in bacterial cells.
ACCESSION   .
VERSION     .
KEYWORDS    pQE31-rsEGFP2
SOURCE      synthetic DNA construct
  ORGANISM  synthetic DNA construct
REFERENCE   1 (bases 1 to 4148)
  AUTHORS   Grotjohann T, Testa I, Reuss M, Brakemann T, Eggeling C, Hell SW,
            Jakobs S
  TITLE     rsEGFP2 enables fast RESOLFT nanoscopy of living cells.
  JOURNAL   elife. 2012;1:e00248. doi: 10.7554/eLife.00248. Epub 2012 Dec 31.
  PUBMED    23330067
REFERENCE   2 (bases 1 to 4148)
  AUTHORS   .
  TITLE     Direct Submission
  JOURNAL   Exported May 12, 2021 from SnapGene Server 1.1.58
            http://www.snapgene.com
FEATURES             Location/Qualifiers
     source          1..4148
                     /organism="synthetic DNA construct"
                     /mol_type="other DNA"
     promoter        10..54
                     /label=T5 promoter
                     /note="bacteriophage T5 promoter for E. coli RNA
                     polymerase, with embedded lac operator"
     protein_bind    30..46
                     /label=lac operator
                     /bound_moiety="lac repressor encoded by lacI"
                     /note="The lac repressor binds to the lac operator to
                     inhibit transcription in E. coli. This inhibition can be
                     relieved by adding lactose or
                     isopropyl-beta-D-thiogalactopyranoside (IPTG)."
     protein_bind    62..78
                     /label=lac operator
                     /bound_moiety="lac repressor encoded by lacI"
                     /note="The lac repressor binds to the lac operator to
                     inhibit transcription in E. coli. This inhibition can be
                     relieved by adding lactose or
                     isopropyl-beta-D-thiogalactopyranoside (IPTG)."
     RBS             97..108
                     /note="strong bacterial ribosome binding site (Elowitz and
                     Leibler, 2000)"
     CDS             127..144
                     /codon_start=1
                     /product="6xHis affinity tag"
                     /label=6xHis
                     /translation="HHHHHH"
     CDS             154..870
                     /codon_start=1
                     /product="reversibly and rapidly switchable enhanced green
                     fluorescent protein (Grotjohann et al., 2012)"
                     /label=rsEGFP2
                     /note="mammalian codon-optimized"
                     /translation="MVSKGEELFTGVVPILVELDGDVNGHKFSVSGEGEGDATYGKLTL
                     KFICTTGKLPVPWPTLVTTLAYGVLCFSRYPDHMKQHDFFKSAMPEGYVQERTIFFKDD
                     GNYKTRAEVKFEGDTLVNRIELKGIDFKEDGNILGHKLEYNYNSHNVYIMADKQKNGIK
                     SNFKIRHNIEDGSVQLADHYQQNTPIGDGPVLLPDNHYLSTQSKLSKDPNEKRDHMVLL
                     EFVTAAGITLGMDELYK"
     primer_bind     complement(199..220)
                     /label=EGFP-N
                     /note="EGFP, reverse primer"
     primer_bind     complement(460..479)
                     /label=EXFP-R
                     /note="For distinguishing EGFP variants, reverse primer"
     primer_bind     807..828
                     /label=EGFP-C
                     /note="EGFP, forward primer"
     terminator      895..989
                     /label=lambda t0 terminator
                     /note="transcription terminator from phage lambda"
     CDS             1033..1692
                     /codon_start=1
                     /gene="cat"
                     /product="chloramphenicol acetyltransferase"
                     /label=CmR
                     /note="confers resistance to chloramphenicol"
                     /translation="MEKKITGYTTVDISQWHRKEHFEAFQSVAQCTYNQTVQLDITAFL
                     KTVKKNKHKFYPAFIHILARLMNAHPEFRMAMKDGELVIWDSVHPCYTVFHEQTETFSS
                     LWSEYHDDFRQFLHIYSQDVACYGENLAYFPKGFIENMFFVSANPWVSFTSFDLNVANM
                     DNFFAPVFTMGKYYTQGDKVLMPLAIQVHHAVCDGFHVGRMLNELQQYCDEWQGGA"
     primer_bind     complement(1099..1118)
                     /label=CAT-R
                     /note="Chloramphenicol resistance gene, reverse primer"
     terminator      1757..1843
                     /gene="Escherichia coli rrnB"
                     /label=rrnB T1 terminator
                     /note="transcription terminator T1 from the E. coli rrnB
                     gene"
     primer_bind     complement(1890..1912)
                     /label=pGEX 3'
                     /note="pGEX vectors, reverse primer"
     misc_feature    1998..2138
                     /label=bom
                     /note="basis of mobility region from pBR322"
     primer_bind     2053..2072
                     /label=pRS-marker
                     /note="pRS vectors, use to sequence yeast selectable
                     marker"
     primer_bind     complement(2153..2170)
                     /label=L4440
                     /note="L4440 vector, forward primer"
     rep_origin      complement(2324..2912)
                     /direction=LEFT
                     /label=ori
                     /note="high-copy-number ColE1/pMB1/pBR322/pUC origin of
                     replication"
     primer_bind     complement(2404..2423)
                     /label=pBR322ori-F
                     /note="pBR322 origin, forward primer"
     CDS             complement(3083..3943)
                     /codon_start=1
                     /gene="bla"
                     /product="beta-lactamase"
                     /label=AmpR
                     /note="confers resistance to ampicillin, carbenicillin, and
                     related antibiotics"
                     /translation="MSIQHFRVALIPFFAAFCLPVFAHPETLVKVKDAEDQLGARVGYI
                     ELDLNSGKILESFRPEERFPMMSTFKVLLCGAVLSRIDAGQEQLGRRIHYSQNDLVEYS
                     PVTEKHLTDGMTVRELCSAAITMSDNTAANLLLTTIGGPKELTAFLHNMGDHVTRLDRW
                     EPELNEAIPNDERDTTMPVAMATTLRKLLTGELLTLASRQQLIDWMEADKVAGPLLRSA
                     LPAGWFIADKSGAGERGSRGIIAALGPDGKPSRIVVIYTTGSQATMDERNRQIAEIGAS
                     LIKHW"
     primer_bind     3706..3725
                     /label=Amp-R
                     /note="Ampicillin resistance gene, reverse primer"
     promoter        complement(3944..4048)
                     /gene="bla"
                     /label=AmpR promoter
     primer_bind     4116..4134
                     /label=pBRforEco
                     /note="pBR322 vectors, upsteam of EcoRI site, forward
                     primer"
ORIGIN
        1 ctcgagaaat cataaaaaat ttatttgctt tgtgagcgga taacaattat aatagattca
       61 attgtgagcg gataacaatt tcacacagaa ttcattaaag aggagaaatt aactatgaga
      121 ggatctcacc atcaccatca ccatacggat ccgatggtga gcaagggcga ggagctgttc
      181 accggggtgg tgcccatcct ggtcgagctg gacggcgacg taaacggcca caagttcagc
      241 gtgtccggcg agggcgaggg cgatgccacc tacggcaagc tgaccctgaa gttcatctgc
      301 accaccggca agctgcccgt gccctggccc accctcgtga ccaccctggc ctacggcgtg
      361 ctgtgcttca gccgctaccc cgaccacatg aagcagcacg acttcttcaa gtccgccatg
      421 cccgaaggct acgtccagga gcgcaccatc ttcttcaagg acgacggcaa ctacaagacc
      481 cgcgccgagg tgaagttcga gggcgacacc ctggtgaacc gcatcgagct gaagggcatc
      541 gacttcaagg aggacggcaa catcctgggg cacaagctgg agtacaacta caacagccac
      601 aacgtctata tcatggccga caagcagaag aacggcatca agtctaactt caagatccgc
      661 cacaacatcg aggacggcag cgtgcagctc gccgaccact accagcagaa cacccccatc
      721 ggcgacggcc ccgtgctgct gcccgacaac cactacctga gcacccagtc caagctgagc
      781 aaagacccca acgagaagcg cgatcacatg gtcctgctgg agttcgtgac cgccgccggg
      841 atcactctcg gcatggacga gctgtacaag taaaagctta attagctgag cttggactcc
      901 tgttgataga tccagtaatg acctcagaac tccatctgga tttgttcaga acgctcggtt
      961 gccgccgggc gttttttatt ggtgagaatc caagctagct tggcgagatt ttcaggagct
     1021 aaggaagcta aaatggagaa aaaaatcact ggatatacca ccgttgatat atcccaatgg
     1081 catcgtaaag aacattttga ggcatttcag tcagttgctc aatgtaccta taaccagacc
     1141 gttcagctgg atattacggc ctttttaaag accgtaaaga aaaataagca caagttttat
     1201 ccggccttta ttcacattct tgcccgcctg atgaatgctc atccggaatt tcgtatggca
     1261 atgaaagacg gtgagctggt gatatgggat agtgttcacc cttgttacac cgttttccat
     1321 gagcaaactg aaacgttttc atcgctctgg agtgaatacc acgacgattt ccggcagttt
     1381 ctacacatat attcgcaaga tgtggcgtgt tacggtgaaa acctggccta tttccctaaa
     1441 gggtttattg agaatatgtt tttcgtctca gccaatccct gggtgagttt caccagtttt
     1501 gatttaaacg tggccaatat ggacaacttc ttcgcccccg ttttcaccat gggcaaatat
     1561 tatacgcaag gcgacaaggt gctgatgccg ctggcgattc aggttcatca tgccgtttgt
     1621 gatggcttcc atgtcggcag aatgcttaat gaattacaac agtactgcga tgagtggcag
     1681 ggcggggcgt aattttttta aggcagttat tggtgccctt aaacgcctgg ggtaatgact
     1741 ctctagcttg aggcatcaaa taaaacgaaa ggctcagtcg aaagactggg cctttcgttt
     1801 tatctgttgt ttgtcggtga acgctctcct gagtaggaca aatccgccct ctagagctgc
     1861 ctcgcgcgtt tcggtgatga cggtgaaaac ctctgacaca tgcagctccc ggagacggtc
     1921 acagcttgtc tgtaagcgga tgccgggagc agacaagccc gtcagggcgc gtcagcgggt
     1981 gttggcgggt gtcggggcgc agccatgacc cagtcacgta gcgatagcgg agtgtatact
     2041 ggcttaacta tgcggcatca gagcagattg tactgagagt gcaccatatg cggtgtgaaa
     2101 taccgcacag atgcgtaagg agaaaatacc gcatcaggcg ctcttccgct tcctcgctca
     2161 ctgactcgct gcgctcggtc gttcggctgc ggcgagcggt atcagctcac tcaaaggcgg
     2221 taatacggtt atccacagaa tcaggggata acgcaggaaa gaacatgtga gcaaaaggcc
     2281 agcaaaaggc caggaaccgt aaaaaggccg cgttgctggc gtttttccat aggctccgcc
     2341 cccctgacga gcatcacaaa aatcgacgct caagtcagag gtggcgaaac ccgacaggac
     2401 tataaagata ccaggcgttt ccccctggaa gctccctcgt gcgctctcct gttccgaccc
     2461 tgccgcttac cggatacctg tccgcctttc tcccttcggg aagcgtggcg ctttctcata
     2521 gctcacgctg taggtatctc agttcggtgt aggtcgttcg ctccaagctg ggctgtgtgc
     2581 acgaaccccc cgttcagccc gaccgctgcg ccttatccgg taactatcgt cttgagtcca
     2641 acccggtaag acacgactta tcgccactgg cagcagccac tggtaacagg attagcagag
     2701 cgaggtatgt aggcggtgct acagagttct tgaagtggtg gcctaactac ggctacacta
     2761 gaaggacagt atttggtatc tgcgctctgc tgaagccagt taccttcgga aaaagagttg
     2821 gtagctcttg atccggcaaa caaaccaccg ctggtagcgg tggttttttt gtttgcaagc
     2881 agcagattac gcgcagaaaa aaaggatctc aagaagatcc tttgatcttt tctacggggt
     2941 ctgacgctca gtggaacgaa aactcacgtt aagggatttt ggtcatgaga ttatcaaaaa
     3001 ggatcttcac ctagatcctt ttaaattaaa aatgaagttt taaatcaatc taaagtatat
     3061 atgagtaaac ttggtctgac agttaccaat gcttaatcag tgaggcacct atctcagcga
     3121 tctgtctatt tcgttcatcc atagttgcct gactccccgt cgtgtagata actacgatac
     3181 gggagggctt accatctggc cccagtgctg caatgatacc gcgagaccca cgctcaccgg
     3241 ctccagattt atcagcaata aaccagccag ccggaagggc cgagcgcaga agtggtcctg
     3301 caactttatc cgcctccatc cagtctatta attgttgccg ggaagctaga gtaagtagtt
     3361 cgccagttaa tagtttgcgc aacgttgttg ccattgctac aggcatcgtg gtgtcacgct
     3421 cgtcgtttgg tatggcttca ttcagctccg gttcccaacg atcaaggcga gttacatgat
     3481 cccccatgtt gtgcaaaaaa gcggttagct ccttcggtcc tccgatcgtt gtcagaagta
     3541 agttggccgc agtgttatca ctcatggtta tggcagcact gcataattct cttactgtca
     3601 tgccatccgt aagatgcttt tctgtgactg gtgagtactc aaccaagtca ttctgagaat
     3661 agtgtatgcg gcgaccgagt tgctcttgcc cggcgtcaat acgggataat accgcgccac
     3721 atagcagaac tttaaaagtg ctcatcattg gaaaacgttc ttcggggcga aaactctcaa
     3781 ggatcttacc gctgttgaga tccagttcga tgtaacccac tcgtgcaccc aactgatctt
     3841 cagcatcttt tactttcacc agcgtttctg ggtgagcaaa aacaggaagg caaaatgccg
     3901 caaaaaaggg aataagggcg acacggaaat gttgaatact catactcttc ctttttcaat
     3961 attattgaag catttatcag ggttattgtc tcatgagcgg atacatattt gaatgtattt
     4021 agaaaaataa acaaataggg gttccgcgca catttccccg aaaagtgcca cctgacgtct
     4081 aagaaaccat tattatcatg acattaacct ataaaaatag gcgtatcacg aggccctttc
     4141 gtcttcac
//
