>Addgene plasmid #102879 | pQE31-rsEGFP2 | depositor partial sequence | sequence record 194646 | pQE31-rsEGFP2 sequence 720 bps
ATGGTGAGCAAGGGCGAGGAGCTGTTCACCGGGGTGGTGCCCATCCTGGTCGAGCTGGACGGCGACGTAA
ACGGCCACAAGTTCAGCGTGTCCGGCGAGGGCGAGGGCGATGCCACCTACGGCAAGCTGACCCTGAAGTT
CATCTGCACCACCGGCAAGCTGCCCGTGCCCTGGCCCACCCTCGTGACCACCCTGGCCTACGGCGTGCTG
TGCTTCAGCCGCTACCCCGACCACATGAAGCAGCACGACTTCTTCAAGTCCGCCATGCCCGAAGGCTACG
TCCAGGAGCGCACCATCTTCTTCAAGGACGACGGCAACTACAAGACCCGCGCCGAGGTGAAGTTCGAGGG
CGACACCCTGGTGAACCGCATCGAGCTGAAGGGCATCGACTTCAAGGAGGACGGCAACATCCTGGGGCAC
AAGCTGGAGTACAACTACAACAGCCACAACGTCTATATCATGGCCGACAAGCAGAAGAACGGCATCAAGT
CTAACTTCAAGATCCGCCACAACATCGAGGACGGCAGCGTGCAGCTCGCCGACCACTACCAGCAGAACAC
CCCCATCGGCGACGGCCCCGTGCTGCTGCCCGACAACCACTACCTGAGCACCCAGTCCAAGCTGAGCAAA
GACCCCAACGAGAAGCGCGATCACATGGTCCTGCTGGAGTTCGTGACCGCCGCCGGGATCACTCTCGGCA
TGGACGAGCTGTACAAGTAA
